Addgene plasmid #23795: pDONR223-STK32B
Depositing lab: William Hahn & David Root. Depositing organization: Dana-Farber Cancer Institute. Publication: COT drives resistance to RAF inhibition through MAP kinase pathway reactivation. Johannessen CM, Boehm JS, Kim SY, Thomas SR, Wardwell L, Johnson LA, Emery CM, Stransky N, Cogdill AP, Barretina J, Caponigro G, Hieronymus H, Murray RR, Salehi-Ashtiani K, Hill DE, Vidal M, Zhao JJ, Yang X, Alkan O, Kim S, Harris JL, Wilson CJ, Myer VE, Finan PM, Root DE, Roberts TM, Golub T, Flaherty KT, Dummer R, Weber BL, Sellers WR, Schlegel R, Wargo JA, Hahn WC, Garraway LA. Nature. 2010 Dec 16;468(7326):968-72. doi: 10.1038/nature09627 PubMed 21107320.
Backbone
  Vector backbone: pDONR223
  Backbone manufacturer: Invitrogen
  Backbone size w/o insert (bp): 5005
  Vector type: Gateway Donor vector
Growth in bacteria
  Bacterial resistance: Spectinomycin, 50 μg/mL
  Growth temperature: 37°C
  Growth strain: DH5alpha
  Copy number: High Copy
Gene/Insert
  Gene/Insert name: STK32B (alt name: serine/threonine kinase 32B)
  Species: H. sapiens (human)
  Insert size (bp): 1245
  Mutation: H5L
  Entrez Gene: STK32B (a.k.a. UNQ3003/PRO9744, HSA250839, STK32, STKG6, YANK2)
  Cloning method: Gateway Cloning
  Sequencing primers: 5′ M13pUC-fwd; 3′ M13rev
Terms and licenses: Academic/Nonprofit Terms; Industry Terms: Not Available to Industry
Depositor comments: The ORF has no Stop codon. This design enables easy recombination into a destination vector to add an epitope tag of choice and Stop codon to the ORF. Do NOT use this plasmid directly for transfections. A set of 4 custom lentiviral vectors is available ( pLX301 (http://www.addgene.org/25895/) , pLX302 (http://www.addgene.org/25896/) , pLX303 (http://www.addgene.org/25897/) , pLX304 (http://www.addgene.org/25890/) ) to be used to express these ORFs in mammalian cells. These plasmids are not included in the kit and must be ordered separately.
How to cite: pDONR223-STK32B was a gift from William Hahn & David Root (Addgene plasmid # 23795 ; http://n2t.net/addgene:23795 ; RRID:Addgene_23795)
