[The description below was written by a language model from this plasmid's Addgene catalogue record.]
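Description:
pDONR223-STK32B is a Gateway entry clone built in the pDONR223 donor backbone (about 5 kb without insert). It carries the open reading frame of human STK32B, serine/threonine kinase 32B (also known as YANK2 or STK32). The plasmid is maintained at high copy number in standard E. coli cloning strains and is selected with spectinomycin. The insert is roughly 1.25 kb, was introduced by Gateway recombination, and carries an H5L amino-acid substitution relative to the reference protein. No feature table is provided, so the individual backbone elements, such as the origin of replication and the exact recombination sites flanking the ORF, are not itemised. M13 forward and reverse primer sites on either side of the insert are used to sequence it.

The ORF lacks a stop codon. This "open" configuration lets the coding sequence be moved by Gateway recombination into a destination vector that supplies a C-terminal epitope tag and a stop codon in frame, as well as the promoter needed for expression. The depositors state that the plasmid should not be transfected directly. It serves as a shuttle and archival clone, not as an expression construct. They point to a companion set of lentiviral destination vectors (the pLX301–pLX304 series) as the intended route to expressing the ORF in mammalian cells. The clone belongs to a kit of kinase ORFs, and the associated publication concerns resistance to RAF inhibition through MAP kinase pathway reactivation, which suggests use in gain-of-function expression studies of kinases.
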