>Addgene plasmid #23795 | pDONR223-STK32B | depositor partial sequence | sequence record 10853 | Author sequence
ATGGGCGGGAACCACTCCCACAAGCCCCCCGTGTTTGACGAGAATGAGGAAGTCAACTTTGACCATTTTC
AGATTCTGCGGGCCATTGGTAAAGGGAGTTTTGGAAAGGTATGCATCGTGCAGAAGCGAGACACTAAGAA
AATGTATGCAATGAAGTACATGAACAAGCAGAAGTGCATCGAGAGGGATGAGGTTCGGAATGTTTTCCGG
GAGCTGCAGATCATGCAAGGGCTGGAGCACCCCTTCCTGGTCAATCTGTGGTACTCCTTCCAGGATGAGG
AGGACATGTTCATGGTGGTGGACCTGCTCCTGGGAGGCGACCTGCGCTACCATCTGCAGCAGAATGTGCA
TTTCACAGAGGGGACTGTGAAACTCTACATCTGTGAGCTGGCACTGGCCCTGGAGTATCTTCAGAGGTAC
CACATCATCCACAGAGACATCAAGCCAGACAATATCCTGCTGGATGAACACGGACATGTTCACATTACAG
ACTTCAACATAGCGACGGTAGTGAAAGGAGCAGAAAGGGCTTCCTCCATGGCTGGCACCAAGCCCTACAT
GGCTCCAGAAGTATTCCAGGTGTACATGGACGGAGGCCCCGGATACTCGTACCCTGTCGACTGGTGGTCC
CTGGGCATCACAGCCTATGAGCTGCTGCGGGGCTGGAGGCCGTACGAAATCCACTCGGTCACGCCCATCG
ATGAAATCCTCAACATGTTCAAGGTGGAGCGTGTCCACTACTCCTCCACGTGGTGCAAGGGGATGGTGGC
CCTGCTGAGGAAGCTCCTGACCAAGGATCCTGAGAGCCGCGTGTCCAGCCTTCATGACATACAGAGCGTG
CCCTACTTGGCCGACATGAACTGGGACGCGGTGTTCAAGAAGGCACTGATGCCCGGCTTTGTGCCCAATA
AAGGGAGGTTGAACTGCGATCCCACATTTGAGCTTGAAGAGATGATTCTAGAATCCAAGCCACTTCACAA
AAAGAAGAAGCGATTGGCAAAGAACAGATCCAGGGATGGCACAAAGGACAGCTGCCCGCTGAATGGACAC
CTGCAGCACTGTTTGGAGACTGTCCGGGAGGAATTCATCATATTCAACAGAGAGAAGCTCAGGAGGCAGC
AGGGACAGGGCAGCCAGCTCTTGGACACCGACAGCCGAGGGGGAGGCCAGGCCCAAAGCAAGCTCCAGGA
CGGGTGCAACAACAACCTCCTCACCCACACCTGCACCCGTGGCTGCAGCAGCTGA
