>Addgene plasmid #23795 | pDONR223-STK32B | addgene partial sequence | sequence record 29566 | 23795 with M13pUC-fwd
CGGGCCCAATAATGATTTTATTTTGACTGATAGTGACCTGTTCGTTGCAACAAATTGATGAGCAATGCTT
TTTTATAATGCCAACTTTGTACAAAAAAGTTGGCATGGGCGGGAACCTCTCCCACAAGCCCCCCGTGTTT
GACGAGAATGAGGAAGTCAACTTTGACCATTTTCAGATTCTGCGGGCCATTGGTAAAGGGAGTTTTGGAA
AGGTATGCATCGTGCAGAAGCGAGACACTAAGAAAATGTATGCAATGAAGTACATGAACAAGCAGAAGTG
CATCGAGAGGGATGAGGTTCGGAATGTTTTCCGGGAGCTGCAGATCATGCAAGGGCTGGAGCACCCCTTC
CTGGTCAATCTGTGGTACTCCTTCCAGGATGAGGAGGACATGTTCATGGTGGTGGACCTGCTCCTGGGAG
GCGACCTGCGCTACCATCTGCAGCAGAATGTGCATTTCACAGAGGGGACTGTGAAACTCTACATCTGTGA
GCTGGCACTGGCCCTGGAGTATCTTCAGAGGTACCACATCATCCACAGAGACATCAAGCCAGACAATATC
CTGCTGGATGAACACGGACATGTTCACATTACAGACTTCAACATAGCGACGGTAGTGAAAGGAGCAGAAA
GGGCTTCCTCCATGGCTGGCACCAAGCCCTACATGGCTCCAGAAGTATTCCAGGTGTACATGGACGGAGG
CCCCGGATACTCGTACCCTGTCGACTGGTGGTCCCTGGGCATCACAGCCTATGAGCTGCTGCGGGGCTGG
AGGCCGTACGAAATCC
